>Addgene plasmid #90124 | pMEcldn5bP1gfp | addgene full sequence | sequence record 178533 | Addgene NGS Result
TCTTGAGATCCTTTTTTTCTGCGCGTAATCTGCTGCTTGCAAACAAAAAAACCACCGCTACCAGCGGTGG
TTTGTTTGCCGGATCAAGAGCTACCAACTCTTTTTCCGAAGGTAACTGGCTTCAGCAGAGCGCAGATACC
AAATACTGTTCTTCTAGTGTAGCCGTAGTTAGGCCACCACTTCAAGAACTCTGTAGCACCGCCTACATAC
CTCGCTCTGCTAATCCTGTTACCAGTGGCTGCTGCCAGTGGCGATAAGTCGTGTCTTACCGGGTTGGACT
CAAGACGATAGTTACCGGATAAGGCGCAGCGGTCGGGCTGAACGGGGGGTTCGTGCACACAGCCCAGCTT
GGAGCGAACGACCTACACCGAACTGAGATACCTACAGCGTGAGCTATGAGAAAGCGCCACGCTTCCCGAA
GGGAGAAAGGCGGACAGGTATCCGGTAAGCGGCAGGGTCGGAACAGGAGAGCGCACGAGGGAGCTTCCAG
GGGGAAACGCCTGGTATCTTTATAGTCCTGTCGGGTTTCGCCACCTCTGACTTGAGCGTCGATTTTTGTG
ATGCTCGTCAGGGGGGCGGAGCCTATGGAAAAACGCCAGCAACGCGGCCTTTTTACGGTTCCTGGCCTTT
TGCTGGCCTTTTGCTCACATGTTCTTTCCTGCGTTATCCCCTGATTCTGTGGATAACCGTATTACCGCCT
TTGAGTGAGCTGATACCGCTCGCCGCAGCCGAACGACCGAGCGCAGCGAGTCAGTGAGCGAGGAAGCGGA
AGAGCGCCCAATACGCAAACCGCCTCTCCCCGCGCGTTGGCCGATTCATTAATGCAGCTGGCACGACAGG
TTTCCCGACTGGAAAGCGGGCAGTGAGCGCAACGCAATTAATACGCGTACCGCTAGCCAGGAAGAGTTTG
TAGAAACGCAAAAAGGCCATCCGTCAGGATGGCCTTCTGCTTAGTTTGATGCCTGGCAGTTTATGGCGGG
CGTCCTGCCCGCCACCCTCCGGGCCGTTGCTTCACAACGTTCAAATCCGCTCCCGGCGGATTTGTCCTAC
TCAGGAGAGCGTTCACCGACAAACAACAGATAAAACGAAAGGCCCAGTCTTCCGACTGAGCCTTTCGTTT
TATTTGATGCCTGGCAGTTCCCTACTCTCGCGTTAACGCTAGCATGGATGTTTTCCCAGTCACGACGTTG
TAAAACGACGGCCAGTCTTAAGCTCGGGCCCCAAATAATGATTTTATTTTGACTGATAGTGACCTGTTCG
TTGCAACAAATTGATGAGCAATGCTTTTTTATAATGCCAACTTTGTACAAAAAAGCAGGCTCGCTAAATT
AAACTAAGCGTTATTCGAGACGTGGCCGCTTTAACGTTACCTCAGGTGCGCGTTCATTATCAGCGCTCCG
TAACAAACTATTCCTGCCCTGGCTGCCTTACAAGATCACCTAATTCTCTGTTGTTTTACACATCCGTGTG
CCTGCATTGACACTTGCCCCTCTTCTGTAAAGGGGGCTTTTCTTCCTAAAGAATGCCAGGAAATCACACT
TCCAGTAGCAACTACCGTCACGTTTAAAAAACTCTGACTGCGGGATGCTAATTTTTTTGTTCGGCTGTTC
TAACTTGTGATTGGCTGCTGGCAGACGCGCCGCGCTCTGATTGGCTGGAGCCGCTCCTCTTTGTTGCGGG
CGCTCTATAACAGCATCCTCCCTTCATTGCAGAGCAGAAACTCCTCAAGCACTTCATTTGAGCGATGTAG
AGACACTTCTGCTGCTTCTGACAGATTTAGAGTTTGGAGAAAAAATCGCCACCATGGTGAGCAAGGGCGA
GGAGCTGTTCACCGGGGTGGTGCCCATCCTGGTCGAGCTGGACGGCGACGTAAACGGCCACAAGTTCAGC
GTGTCCGGCGAGGGCGAGGGCGATGCCACCTACGGCAAGCTGACCCTGAAGTTCATCTGCACCACCGGCA
AGCTGCCCGTGCCCTGGCCCACCCTCGTGACCACCCTGACCTACGGCGTGCAGTGCTTCAGCCGCTACCC
CGACCACATGAAGCAGCACGACTTCTTCAAGTCCGCCATGCCCGAAGGCTACGTCCAGGAGCGCACCATC
TTCTTCAAGGACGACGGCAACTACAAGACCCGCGCCGAGGTGAAGTTCGAGGGCGACACCCTGGTGAACC
GCATCGAGCTGAAGGGCATCGACTTCAAGGAGGACGGCAACATCCTGGGGCACAAGCTGGAGTACAACTA
CAACAGCCACAACGTCTATATCATGGCCGACAAGCAGAAGAACGGCATCAAGGTGAACTTCAAGATCCGC
CACAACATCGAGGACGGCAGCGTGCAGCTCGCCGACCACTACCAGCAGAACACCCCCATCGGCGACGGCC
CCGTGCTGCTGCCCGACAACCACTACCTGAGCACCCAGTCCGCCCTGAGCAAAGACCCCAACGAGAAGCG
CGATCACATGGTCCTGCTGGAGTTCGTGACCGCCGCCGGGATCACTCTCGGCATGGACGAGCTGTACAAG
TCCGGACTCAGATCTCGAGCTCAAGCTTCGAATTCTGCAGTCGACGGTACCGCGGGCCCGGGATCCACCG
GATCTAGATAACTGATACCCAGCTTTCTTGTACAAAGTTGGCATTATAAGAAAGCATTGCTTATCAATTT
GTTGCAACGAACAGGTCACTATCAGTCAAAATAAAATCATTATTTGCCATCCAGCTGATATCCCCTATAG
TGAGTCGTATTACATGGTCATAGCTGTTTCCTGGCAGCTCTGGCCCGTGTCTCAAAATCTCTGATGTTAC
ATTGCACAAGATAAAAATATATCATCATGAACAATAAAACTGTCTGCTTACATAAACAGTAATACAAGGG
GTGTTATGAGCCATATTCAACGGGAAACGTCGAGGCCGCGATTAAATTCCAACATGGATGCTGATTTATA
TGGGTATAAATGGGCTCGCGATAATGTCGGGCAATCAGGTGCGACAATCTATCGCTTGTATGGGAAGCCC
GATGCGCCAGAGTTGTTTCTGAAACATGGCAAAGGTAGCGTTGCCAATGATGTTACAGATGAGATGGTCA
GACTAAACTGGCTGACGGAATTTATGCCTCTTCCGACCATCAAGCATTTTATCCGTACTCCTGATGATGC
ATGGTTACTCACCACTGCGATCCCCGGAAAAACAGCATTCCAGGTATTAGAAGAATATCCTGATTCAGGT
GAAAATATTGTTGATGCGCTGGCAGTGTTCCTGCGCCGGTTGCATTCGATTCCTGTTTGTAATTGTCCTT
TTAACAGCGATCGCGTATTTCGTCTCGCTCAGGCGCAATCACGAATGAATAACGGTTTGGTTGATGCGAG
TGATTTTGATGACGAGCGTAATGGCTGGCCTGTTGAACAAGTCTGGAAAGAAATGCATAAACTTTTGCCA
TTCTCACCGGATTCAGTCGTCACTCATGGTGATTTCTCACTTGATAACCTTATTTTTGACGAGGGGAAAT
TAATAGGTTGTATTGATGTTGGACGAGTCGGAATCGCAGACCGATACCAGGATCTTGCCATCCTATGGAA
CTGCCTCGGTGAGTTTTCTCCTTCATTACAGAAACGGCTTTTTCAAAAATATGGTATTGATAATCCTGAT
ATGAATAAATTGCAGTTTCATTTGATGCTCGATGAGTTTTTCTAATCAGAATTGGTTAATTGGTTGTAAC
ACTGGCAGAGCATTACGCTGACTTGACGGGACGGCGCAAGCTCATGACCAAAATCCCTTAACGTGAGTTA
CGCGTCGTTCCACTGAGCGTCAGACCCCGTAGAAAAGATCAAAGGATCT
Features (pLannotate 1.2.2; 11 found; start..end, strand, type, name):
      3..591     +  rep_origin     ori: high-copy-number ColE1/pMB1/pBR322/pUC origin of replication
    774..866     +  CDS            lacI (fragment): lac repressor; lacI; The lac repressor binds to the lac operator to inhibit transcription in E. coli. This inhibition can be relieved by adding lactose or isopropyl-β-D-thiogalactopyranoside (IPTG).
    921..948     -  terminator     rrnB T2 terminator: transcription terminator T2 from the E. coli rrnB gene
   1080..1123    +  terminator     rrnB T1 terminator: Escherichia coli rrnB; transcription terminator T1 from the E. coli rrnB gene
   1170..1206    -  CDS            lacZα (fragment): LacZα fragment of β-galactosidase; lacZ fragment
   1222..1321    +  protein_bind   attL1: mutant version of attL; recombination site for the Gateway® LR reaction LR Clonase™
   1804..2520    +  CDS            EGFP: EGFP is a basic (constitutively fluorescent) green fluorescent protein published in 1996, derived from Aequorea victoria. It is reported to be a rapidly-maturing weak dimer with moderate acid sensitivity.
   2521..2586    +  misc_feature   MCS: multiple cloning site
   2607..2706    -  protein_bind   attL2: mutant version of attL; recombination site for the Gateway® LR reaction LR Clonase™
   2724..2742    -  promoter       T7 promoter: promoter for bacteriophage T7 RNA polymerase
   2876..3685    +  CDS            KanR: aminoglycoside phosphotransferase; aph(3')-Ia; confers resistance to kanamycin in bacteria or G418 (Geneticin®) in eukaryotes
