[The description below was written by a language model from this plasmid's Addgene catalogue record and pLannotate feature annotations shown in this document.]
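Description:
pMEcldn5bP1gfp is a Gateway middle-entry clone built on the pENTReGFP2 backbone, carrying a promoter fragment from the zebrafish (D. rerio) claudin 5b gene (cldn5b) placed upstream of EGFP. It is a small plasmid of about 3.8 kb that is maintained in E. coli through a high-copy ColE1/pUC-type origin and selected with kanamycin via an aminoglycoside phosphotransferase (KanR) gene. Although catalogued as a bacterial expression vector, it functions as a cloning intermediate rather than as a means of producing protein in bacteria. rrnB T1 and T2 terminators sit upstream of the cassette, a typical entry-vector arrangement that insulates the insert from read-through transcription. The short lacI and lacZα fragments and the T7 promoter outside the attL2 site appear to be backbone remnants.

The payload lies between attL1 and attL2, the recombination sites used in the Gateway LR reaction. The annotation leaves a stretch of roughly 480 bp unlabelled between attL1 and the start of the EGFP coding sequence. This is the expected position of the cldn5b P1 promoter element, which was inserted by Gibson assembly, although the feature table does not label it. EGFP is followed by a short multiple cloning site before attL2, and no polyadenylation signal is annotated within the cassette, so this would presumably be supplied by the destination vector or a 3' entry clone. LR recombination moves the promoter–reporter unit into a destination vector of choice. The associated work concerned identification of developmentally active endothelial enhancers in zebrafish, which suggests use of this cassette as a reporter for testing regulatory activity in transgenic embryos, though the record does not name the destination vector or state the exact assay design.
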