Addgene plasmid #90124: pMEcldn5bP1gfp
Purpose: Gateway Mid-entry clone containing promoter sequence specific for cldn5b driving expression of eGFP
Depositing lab: Nathan Lawson. Depositing organization: University of Massachusetts, Worcester. Publication: Robust Identification of Developmentally Active Endothelial Enhancers in Zebrafish Using FANS-Assisted ATAC-Seq. Quillien A, Abdalla M, Yu J, Ou J, Zhu LJ, Lawson ND. Cell Rep. 2017 Jul 18;20(3):709-720. doi: 10.1016/j.celrep.2017.06.070. PubMed 28723572.
Backbone
  Vector backbone: pENTReGFP2
  Vector type: Bacterial Expression
Growth in bacteria
  Bacterial resistance: Kanamycin, 50 μg/mL
  Growth temperature: 37°C
  Growth strain: DH5alpha
  Copy number: High Copy
Gene/Insert
  Gene/Insert name: cldn5bP1Egfp
  Species: D. rerio (zebrafish)
  Entrez Gene: cldn5b (a.k.a. zgc:103419)
  Tag / fusion protein: EGFP (C terminal on insert)
  Cloning method: Gibson Cloning
Terms and licenses: Academic/Nonprofit Terms; Industry Terms: Not Available to Industry
How to cite: pMEcldn5bP1gfp was a gift from Nathan Lawson (Addgene plasmid # 90124 ; http://n2t.net/addgene:90124 ; RRID:Addgene_90124)
